>Addgene plasmid #233963 | makeTCR_Hs.TRAV22 | addgene full sequence | sequence record 468288 | Addgene NGS Result
CGTCTCAGATGAAGAGGATATTGGGAGCTCTGCTGGGGCTCTTGTCTGCCCAGGTTTGCTGTGTGAGAGG
AATACAAGTGGAGCAGAGTCCTCCAGACCTGATTCTCCAGGAGGGAGCCAATTCCACGCTGCGGTGCAAT
TTTTCTGACTCTGTGAACAATTTGCAGTGGTTTCATCAAAACCCTTGGGGACAGCTCATCAACCTGTTTT
ACATTCCCTCAGGGACAAAACAGAATGGAAGATTAAGCGCCACGACTGTCGCTACGGAACGCTACAGCTT
ATTGTACATTTCCTCTTCCCAGACCACAGACTCAGGCGTTTATTTCTGTTGAGACGCAGGGAAGATGGCC
GCGAAGAAAACGTCATAGCTGTTTCCTGACTGACCATTTAAATCATACCTGACCTCCATAGCAGAAAGTC
AAAAGCCTCCGACCGGAGGCTTTTGACTTGATCGGCACGTAAGAGGTTCCAACTTTCACCATAATGAAAT
AAGATCACTACCGGGCGTATTTTTTGAGTTATCGAGATTTTCAGGAGCTAAGGAAGCTAAAATGGAGAAA
AAAATCACTGGATATACCACCGTTGATATATCCCAATGGCATCGTAAAGAACATTTTGAGGCATTTCAGT
CAGTTGCTCAATGTACCTATAACCAGACCGTTCAGCTGGATATTACGGCCTTTTTAAAGACCGTAAAGAA
AAATAAGCACAAGTTTTATCCGGCCTTTATTCACATTCTTGCCCGCCTGATGAATGCTCATCCGGAATTT
CGTATGGCAATGAAAGACGGTGAGCTGGTGATATGGGATAGTGTTCACCCTTGTTACACCGTTTTCCATG
AGCAAACTGAAACGTTTTCATCGCTCTGGAGTGAATACCACGACGATTTCCGGCAGTTTCTACACATATA
TTCGCAAGATGTGGCGTGTTACGGTGAAAACCTGGCCTATTTCCCTAAAGGGTTTATTGAGAATATGTTT
TTTGTCTCAGCCAATCCCTGGGTGAGTTTCACCAGTTTTGATTTAAACGTGGCCAATATGGACAACTTCT
TCGCCCCCGTTTTCACCATGGGCAAATATTATACGCAAGGCGACAAGGTGCTGATGCCGCTGGCGATTCA
GGTTCATCATGCCGTTTGTGATGGCTTCCATGTCGGCAGAATGCTTAATGAATTACAACAGTACTGCGAT
GAGTGGCAGGGCGGGGCGTAATGAGGGCCCAAATGTAATCACCTGGCTCACCTTCGGGTGGGCCTTTCTG
CGTTGCTGGCGTTTTTCCATAGGCTCCGCCCCCCTGACGAGCATCACAAAAATCGATGCTCAAGTCAGAG
GTGGCGAAACCCGACAGGACTATAAAGATACCAGGCGTTTCCCCCTGGAAGCTCCCTCGTGCGCTCTCCT
GTTCCGACCCTGCCGCTTACCGGATACCTGTCCGCCTTTCTCCCTTCGGGAAGCGTGGCGCTTTCTCATA
GCTCACGCTGTAGGTATCTCAGTTCGGTGTAGGTCGTTCGCTCCAAGCTGGGCTGTGTGCACGAACCCCC
CGTTCAGCCCGACCGCTGCGCCTTATCCGGTAACTATCGTCTTGAGTCCAACCCGGTAAGACACGACTTA
TCGCCACTGGCAGCAGCCACTGGTAACAGGATTAGCAGAGCGAGGTATGTAGGCGGTGCTACAGAGTTCT
TGAAGTGGTGGCCTAACTACGGCTACACTAGAAGAACAGTATTTGGTATCTGCGCTCTGCTGAAGCCAGT
TACCTCGGAAAAAGAGTTGGTAGCTCTTGATCCGGCAAACAAACCACCGCTGGTAGCGGTGGTTTTTTTG
TTTGCAAGCAGCAGATTACGCGCAGAAAAAAAGGATCTCAAGAAGATCCTTTGATTTTCTACCGAAGAAA
GGCCCACCCGTGAAGGTGAGCCAGTGAGTTGATTGCAGTCCAGTTACGCTGGAGTCTGAGGCTCGTCCTG
AATGATATCAAGCTTGAATTCGTTTGTAAAACGACGGCCAGTGCTAACCGTATCGCATTGGCCATACCTA
CA
Features (pLannotate 1.2.2; 8 found; start..end, strand, type, name):
      9..329     +  CDS            TRAV22: TVA22_HUMAN - Experimental evidence at protein level: Swiss-Prot protein existence level 1. V region of the variable domain of T cell receptor (TR) alpha chain that participates in the antigen recognition (PubMed:24600447). Alpha-beta T cell receptors are antigen specific receptors which are essential to the immune response and are present on the cell surface of T lymphocytes. Recognize peptide-major histocompatibility (MH) (pMH) complexes that are displayed by antigen presenting cells (APC), a prerequisite for efficient T cell adaptive immunity against pathogens (PubMed:25493333). Binding of
    417..448     +  terminator     tonB terminator: bidirectional E. coli tonB-P14 transcription terminator
    449..551     +  promoter       cat promoter: promoter of the E. coli cat gene encoding chloramphenicol acetyltransferase
    552..1208    +  CDS            cat: CAT_ECOLX - Experimental evidence at protein level: Swiss-Prot protein existence level 1. This enzyme is an effector of chloramphenicol resistance in bacteria. From Escherichia coli. This protein is used as a marker in many commonly used cloning vectors, such as pACYC184.
   1235..1262    +  terminator     T7Te terminator: phage T7 early transcription terminator
   1274..1861    -  rep_origin     ori: high-copy-number ColE1/pMB1/pBR322/pUC origin of replication
   1883..1912    -  terminator     T3Te terminator: phage T3 early transcription terminator
   1984..2003    -  CDS            lacZα (fragment): LacZα fragment of β-galactosidase; lacZ fragment
