[The description below was written by a language model from this plasmid's Addgene catalogue record and pLannotate feature annotations shown in this document.]
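Description:
makeTCR_Hs.TRAV22 is a small synthetic-biology part plasmid of about 2 kb that stores the human T cell receptor alpha variable gene segment TRAV22 as one module of the makeTCR system, a modular platform for single-step assembly of T cell receptor sequences. It is built on the custom pmakeTCR backbone (about 1.7 kb) and is purely a bacterial donor vector. It replicates in E. coli from a high-copy ColE1/pUC-type origin and is selected with chloramphenicol, with resistance provided by a cat gene driven by its own cat promoter. The tonB, T7Te and T3Te transcription terminators flank the resistance cassette and origin, which probably helps insulate the insert region from read-through transcription. A short lacZα remnant is also annotated, and M13 forward and reverse priming sites are listed for sequencing across the insert.

The payload is a synthetic fragment of roughly 320 bp encoding the TRAV22 V region, the part of the TCR alpha chain variable domain that contributes to recognition of peptide–MHC complexes. No promoter is associated with the insert, so it is not meant to be expressed from this plasmid. Instead, the segment is bounded by defined four-base junctions recorded as preserved cloning sites. This fits release of the fragment by restriction digestion and its ordered ligation with other modules, although the record does not name the enzyme or the partner modules and destination vector. The plasmid is intended to be used alongside other members of the makeTCR collection to build full-length TCR constructs that use TRAV22.
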