Addgene plasmid #233963: makeTCR_Hs.TRAV22
Purpose: Hs TRAV gene for makeTCR assembly
Depositing lab: Michael Platten. Depositing organization: Deutsches Krebsforschungszentrum (DKFZ). Publication: makeTCR: A Modular Platform for Rapid, Flexible, Scalable, Single-Step T Cell Receptor Synthesis. Hamberger M, Neuhoff M-T, Pietrantonio SV, Boschert T, Maldonado Torres C, Errerd A, Tan CL, Lindner JM, Platten M, Green EW. bioRxiv 2025.04.27.647198 10.1101/2025.04.27.647198.
Backbone
  Vector backbone: pmakeTCR
  Backbone manufacturer: custom
  Backbone size w/o insert (bp): 1710
  Vector type: Synthetic Biology
Growth in bacteria
  Bacterial resistance: Chloramphenicol, 25 μg/mL
  Growth temperature: 37°C
  Growth strain: DH5alpha
  Copy number: High Copy
Gene/Insert
  Gene/Insert name: TRAV22 (alt name: ENSG00000211802)
  Species: H. sapiens (human)
  Insert size (bp): 322
  Entrez Gene: TRAV22 (a.k.a. TCRAV13S1, TCRAV22S1)
  Promoter: n/a
  Cloning method: Restriction Enzyme; 5′ cloning site GATG (not destroyed); 3′ cloning site CTGT (not destroyed)
  Sequencing primers: 5′ M13 (-21) Forward; 3′ M13 Reverse
Resource information
  A portion of this plasmid was derived from a plasmid made by: synthetic
Terms and licenses: Academic/Nonprofit Terms; Industry Terms: Not Available to Industry
Depositor comments: Please visit https://doi.org/10.1101/2025.04.27.647198 for bioRxiv preprint.
How to cite: makeTCR_Hs.TRAV22 was a gift from Michael Platten (Addgene plasmid # 233963 ; http://n2t.net/addgene:233963 ; RRID:Addgene_233963)
